Addgene plasmid #177093: pCAGGS-S-B.1.1.7-FLAG
Purpose: B.1.1.7 variant S-protein with c-terminal FLAG tag
Depositing lab: Daniel Conway. Depositing organization: Virginia Commonwealth University.
Backbone
  Vector backbone: pCAGGS
  Vector type: Mammalian Expression
Growth in bacteria
  Bacterial resistance: Ampicillin, 100 μg/mL
  Growth temperature: 37°C
  Growth strain: DH5alpha
  Copy number: High Copy
Gene/Insert
  Gene/Insert name: S-protein B.1.1.7
  Species: SARS-CoV-2
  Entrez Gene: S (a.k.a. GU280_gp02, spike glycoprotein)
  Tag / fusion protein: FLAG (C terminal on insert)
  Cloning method: Restriction Enzyme; 5′ cloning site EcoRI (unknown if destroyed); 3′ cloning site BstEII (unknown if destroyed)
  Sequencing primers: 5′ pCAG-F; 3′ Bglob-PA-R
Resource information
  A portion of this plasmid was derived from a plasmid made by: Plasmid #170451 was cut with EcoRI, and the second (c-terminal) BstEII site. This insert was removed and put into plasmid #156421 at EcoRI/BstEII sites, to create a full length B.1.1.7 spike protein with c-terminal FLAG.
Terms and licenses: Academic/Nonprofit Terms; Industry Terms
How to cite: pCAGGS-S-B.1.1.7-FLAG was a gift from Daniel Conway (Addgene plasmid # 177093 ; http://n2t.net/addgene:177093 ; RRID:Addgene_177093)
