[The description below was written by a language model from this plasmid's Addgene catalogue record and pLannotate feature annotations shown in this document.]
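Description:
pCAGGS-S-B.1.1.7-FLAG is a mammalian expression plasmid of about 8.6 kb, built on the pCAGGS backbone, that encodes the full-length spike (S) glycoprotein of the SARS-CoV-2 B.1.1.7 variant with a C-terminal FLAG epitope tag. It is propagated in E. coli through a high-copy ColE1/pUC-type origin and selected with ampicillin via the β-lactamase gene under its own bla promoter. No mammalian selection marker appears in the feature table, so the plasmid appears suited to transient transfection. An SV40 origin of replication lies in the backbone alongside a fragment of the SV40 promoter and an SV40 poly(A) signal. This origin can support episomal amplification in cells expressing SV40 large T antigen. Remnants of lac regulatory sequences (lac promoter, operator, CAP site and lacI fragments) are backbone carry-over with no evident role in expression.

The spike open reading frame is driven by the composite CAG promoter, made up of the CMV immediate-early enhancer, the chicken β-actin promoter and a chimeric chicken β-actin/rabbit β-globin intron, which together give strong constitutive transcription in many mammalian cell types. A short β-globin-derived fragment annotated just upstream of the insert is most likely part of this promoter/intron cassette rather than a fusion partner. The FLAG tag follows the spike coding sequence, and transcripts are terminated by the rabbit β-globin polyadenylation signal. According to the record, the plasmid was assembled by moving an EcoRI/BstEII fragment carrying the B.1.1.7 sequence from one spike plasmid into an existing FLAG-tagged spike plasmid. The record gives no application beyond expressing the tagged variant spike. The FLAG tag would allow antibody-based detection or pull-down of the protein in transfected cells.
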