Features (pLannotate 1.2.2; 18 found; start..end, strand, type, name):
      4..383     +  enhancer       CMV enhancer: human cytomegalovirus immediate early enhancer
    385..661     +  promoter       chicken β-actin promoter: No description available
    662..1682    +  intron         chimeric intron: chimera between introns from chicken β-actin and rabbit β-globin
   1680..1736    +  CDS            HBB (fragment): HBB_LEPEU - Experimental evidence at protein level: Swiss-Prot protein existence level 1. Involved in oxygen transport from the lung to the various peripheral tissues. From Lepus europaeus (European hare).
   1743..5552    +  CDS            S: SPIKE_SARS2 - Experimental evidence at protein level: Swiss-Prot protein existence level 1. [Spike glycoprotein]: May down-regulate host tetherin (BST2) by lysosomal degradation, thereby counteracting its antiviral activity. From Severe acute respiratory syndrome coronavirus 2 (2019-nCoV) (SARS-CoV-2).
   5559..5582    +  CDS            FLAG: FLAG® epitope tag, followed by an enterokinase cleavage site
   5675..5730    +  polyA_signal   β-globin poly(A) signal: rabbit β-globin polyadenylation signal (Gil and Proudfoot, 1987)
   6115..6131    -  protein_bind   lac operator: The lac repressor binds to the lac operator to inhibit transcription in E. coli. This inhibition can be relieved by adding lactose or isopropyl-β-D-thiogalactopyranoside (IPTG). lac repressor encoded by lacI
   6139..6169    -  promoter       lac promoter: promoter for the E. coli lac operon
   6184..6205    -  protein_bind   CAP binding site: CAP binding activates transcription in the presence of cAMP. E. coli catabolite activator protein
   6218..6257    -  CDS            lacI (fragment): lac repressor; lacI; The lac repressor binds to the lac operator to inhibit transcription in E. coli. This inhibition can be relieved by adding lactose or isopropyl-β-D-thiogalactopyranoside (IPTG).
   6264..6286    +  promoter       SV40 promoter (fragment): SV40 enhancer and early promoter
   6310..6445    +  rep_origin     SV40 ori: SV40 origin of replication
   6465..6599    +  polyA_signal   SV40 poly(A) signal: SV40 polyadenylation signal
   6601..6655    -  CDS            lacI (fragment): lac repressor; lacI; The lac repressor binds to the lac operator to inhibit transcription in E. coli. This inhibition can be relieved by adding lactose or isopropyl-β-D-thiogalactopyranoside (IPTG).
   6838..7426    -  rep_origin     ori: high-copy-number ColE1/pMB1/pBR322/pUC origin of replication
   7597..8457    -  CDS            AmpR: β-lactamase; bla; confers resistance to ampicillin, carbenicillin, and related antibiotics
   8458..8562    -  promoter       AmpR promoter: bla
>Addgene plasmid #177093 | pCAGGS-S-B.1.1.7-FLAG | addgene full sequence | sequence record 346798 | Addgene NGS Result
GTCGACATTGATTATTGACTAGTTATTAATAGTAATCAATTACGGGGTCATTAGTTCATAGCCCATATAT
GGAGTTCCGCGTTACATAACTTACGGTAAATGGCCCGCCTGGCTGACCGCCCAACGACCCCCGCCCATTG
ACGTCAATAATGACGTATGTTCCCATAGTAACGCCAATAGGGACTTTCCATTGACGTCAATGGGTGGAGT
ATTTACGGTAAACTGCCCACTTGGCAGTACATCAAGTGTATCATATGCCAAGTACGCCCCCTATTGACGT
CAATGACGGTAAATGGCCCGCCTGGCATTATGCCCAGTACATGACCTTATGGGACTTTCCTACTTGGCAG
TACATCTACGTATTAGTCATCGCTATTACCATGGTCGAGGTGAGCCCCACGTTCTGCTTCACTCTCCCCA
TCTCCCCCCCCTCCCCACCCCCAATTTTGTATTTATTTATTTTTTAATTATTTTGTGCAGCGATGGGGGC
GGGGGGGGGGGGGGNSGCGCGCCRGGSGGGGSGGGGSGGGGSGRGGGGSGGGGSGGGGSGRGGCGGAGAG
GTGCGGCGGCAGCCAATCAGAGCGGCGCGCTCCGAAAGTTTCCTTTTATGGCGAGGCGGCGGCGGCGGCG
GCCCTATAAAAAGCGAAGCGCGCGGCGGGCGGGAGTCGCTGCGCGCTGCCTTCGCCCCGTGCCCCGCTCC
GCCGCCGCCTCGCGCCGCCCGCCCCGGCTCTGACTGACCGCGTTACTCCCACAGGTGAGCGGGCGGGACG
GCCCTTCTCCTCCGGGCTGTAATTAGCGCTTGGTTTAATGACGGCTTGTTTCTTTTCTGTGGCTGCGTGA
AAGCCTTGAGGGGCTCCGGGAGGGCCCTTTGTGCGGGGGGAGCGGCTCGGGGGGTGCGTGCGTGTGTGTG
TGCGTGGGGAGCGCCGCGTGCGGCTCCGCGCTGCCCGGCGGCTGTGAGCGCTGCGGGCGCGGCGCGGGGC
TTTGTGCGCTCCGCAGTGTGCGCGAGGGGAGCGCGGCCGGGGGCGGTGCCCCGCGGTGCGGGGGGGGCTG
CGAGGGGAACAAAGGCTGCGTGCGGGGTGTGTGCGTGGGGGGGTGAGCAGGGGGTGTGGGCGCGTCGGTC
GGGCTGCAACCCCCCCTGCACCCCCCTCCCCGAGTTGCTGAGCACGGCCCGGCTTCGGGTGCGGGGCTCC
GTACGGGGCGTGGCGCGGGGCTCGCCGTGCCGGGCGGGGGGTGGCGGCAGGTGGGGGTGCCGGGCGGGGC
GGGGCCGCCTCGGGCCGGGGRGGGCTCGGGGGRGGGGCGCGGCGGCCCCCGGAGCGCCGGCGGCTGTCGA
GGCGCGGCGAGCCGCAGCCATTGCCTTTTATGGTAATCGTGCGAGAGGGCGCAGGGACTTCCTTTGTCCC
AAATCTGTGCGGAGCCGAAATCTGGGAGGCGCCGCCGCACCCCCTCTAGCGGGCGCGGGGCGAAGCGGTG
CGGCGCCGGCAGGAAGGAAATGGGCGGGGAGGGCCTTCGTGCGTCGCCGCGCCGCCGTCCCCTTCTCCCT
CTCCAGCCTCGGGGCTGTCCGCGGGGGGACGGCTGCCTTCGGGGGGGACGGGGCAGGGCGGGGTTCGGCT
TCTGGCGTGTGACCGGCGGCTCTAGCTAGAGCCTCTGCTAACCATGTTCATGCCTTCTTCTTTTTCCTAC
AGCTCCTGGGCAACGTGCTGGTTATTGTGCTGTCTCATCATTTTGGCAAAGAATTCGGATCCATGTTTGT
GTTCCTGGTGCTGCTGCCACTGGTGTCCAGCCAGTGTGTGAACCTGACCACCAGGACCCAACTTCCTCCT
GCCTACACCAACTCCTTCACCAGGGGAGTCTACTACCCTGACAAGGTGTTCAGGTCCTCTGTGCTGCACA
GCACCCAGGACCTGTTCCTGCCATTCTTCAGCAATGTGACCTGGTTCCATGCCATCTCTGGCACCAATGG
CACCAAGAGGTTTGACAACCCTGTGCTGCCATTCAATGATGGAGTCTACTTTGCCAGCACAGAGAAGAGC
AACATCATCAGGGGCTGGATTTTTGGCACCACCCTGGACAGCAAGACCCAGTCCCTGCTGATTGTGAACA
ATGCCACCAATGTGGTGATTAAGGTGTGTGAGTTCCAGTTCTGTAATGACCCATTCCTGGGAGTCTACCA
CAAGAACAACAAGTCCTGGATGGAGTCTGAGTTCAGGGTCTACTCCTCTGCCAACAACTGTACCTTTGAA
TATGTGAGCCAACCATTCCTGATGGACTTGGAGGGCAAGCAGGGCAACTTCAAGAACCTGAGGGAGTTTG
TGTTCAAGAACATTGATGGCTACTTCAAGATTTACAGCAAACACACACCAATCAACCTGGTGAGGGACCT
GCCACAGGGCTTCTCTGCCTTGGAACCACTGGTGGACCTGCCAATTGGCATCAACATCACCAGGTTCCAG
ACCCTGCTGGCTCTGCACAGGTCCTACCTGACACCTGGAGACTCCTCCTCTGGCTGGACAGCAGGAGCAG
CAGCCTACTATGTGGGCTACCTCCAACCAAGGACCTTCCTGCTGAAATACAATGAGAATGGCACCATCAC
AGATGCTGTGGACTGTGCCCTGGACCCACTGTCTGAGACCAAGTGTACCCTGAAATCCTTCACAGTGGAG
AAGGGCATCTACCAGACCAGCAACTTCAGGGTCCAACCAACAGAGAGCATTGTGAGGTTTCCAAACATCA
CCAACCTGTGTCCATTTGGAGAGGTGTTCAATGCCACCAGGTTTGCCTCTGTCTATGCCTGGAACAGGAA
GAGGATTAGCAACTGTGTGGCTGACTACTCTGTGCTCTACAACTCTGCCTCCTTCAGCACCTTCAAGTGT
TATGGAGTGAGCCCAACCAAACTGAATGACCTGTGTTTCACCAATGTCTATGCTGACTCCTTTGTGATTA
GGGGAGATGAGGTGAGACAGATTGCCCCTGGACAAACAGGCAAGATTGCTGACTACAACTACAAACTGCC
TGATGACTTCACAGGCTGTGTGATTGCCTGGAACAGCAACAACCTGGACAGCAAGGTGGGAGGCAACTAC
AACTACCTCTACAGACTGTTCAGGAAGAGCAACCTGAAACCATTTGAGAGGGACATCAGCACAGAGATTT
ACCAGGCTGGCAGCACACCATGTAATGGAGTGGAGGGCTTCAACTGTTACTTTCCACTCCAATCCTATGG
CTTCCAACCAACCTATGGAGTGGGCTACCAACCATACAGGGTGGTGGTGCTGTCCTTTGAACTGCTCCAT
GCCCCTGCCACAGTGTGTGGACCAAAGAAGAGCACCAACCTGGTGAAGAACAAGTGTGTGAACTTCAACT
TCAATGGACTGACAGGCACAGGAGTGCTGACAGAGAGCAACAAGAAGTTCCTGCCATTCCAACAGTTTGG
CAGGGACATTGATGACACCACAGATGCTGTGAGGGACCCACAGACCTTGGAGATTCTGGACATCACACCA
TGTTCCTTTGGAGGAGTGTCTGTGATTACACCTGGCACCAACACCAGCAACCAGGTGGCTGTGCTCTACC
AGGGTGTGAACTGTACTGAGGTGCCTGTGGCTATCCATGCTGACCAACTTACACCAACCTGGAGGGTCTA
CAGCACAGGCAGCAATGTGTTCCAGACCAGGGCTGGCTGTCTGATTGGAGCAGAGCATGTGAACAACTCC
TATGAGTGTGACATCCCAATTGGAGCAGGCATCTGTGCCTCCTACCAGACCCAGACCAACAGCCATAGGA
GGGCAAGGTCTGTGGCAAGCCAGAGCATCATTGCCTACACAATGAGTCTGGGAGCAGAGAACTCTGTGGC
TTACAGCAACAACAGCATTGCCATCCCAATCAACTTCACCATCTCTGTGACCACAGAGATTCTGCCTGTG
AGTATGACCAAGACCTCTGTGGACTGTACAATGTATATCTGTGGAGACAGCACAGAGTGTAGCAACCTGC
TGCTCCAATATGGCTCCTTCTGTACCCAACTTAACAGGGCTCTGACAGGCATTGCTGTGGAACAGGACAA
GAACACCCAGGAGGTGTTTGCCCAGGTGAAGCAGATTTACAAGACACCTCCAATCAAGGACTTTGGAGGC
TTCAACTTCAGCCAGATTCTGCCTGACCCAAGCAAGCCAAGCAAGAGGTCCTTCATTGAGGACCTGCTGT
TCAACAAGGTGACCCTGGCTGATGCTGGCTTCATCAAGCAATATGGAGACTGTCTGGGAGACATTGCTGC
CAGGGACCTGATTTGTGCCCAGAAGTTCAATGGACTGACAGTGCTGCCTCCACTGCTGACAGATGAGATG
ATTGCCCAATACACCTCTGCCCTGCTGGCTGGCACCATCACCTCTGGCTGGACCTTTGGAGCAGGAGCAG
CCCTCCAAATCCCATTTGCTATGCAGATGGCTTACAGGTTCAATGGCATTGGAGTGACCCAGAATGTGCT
CTATGAGAACCAGAAACTGATTGCCAACCAGTTCAACTCTGCCATTGGCAAGATTCAGGACTCCCTGTCC
AGCACAGCCTCTGCCCTGGGCAAACTCCAAGATGTGGTGAACCAGAATGCCCAGGCTCTGAACACCCTGG
TGAAGCAACTTTCCAGCAACTTTGGAGCCATCTCCTCTGTGCTGAATGACATCCTGGCCAGACTGGACAA
GGTGGAGGCTGAGGTCCAGATTGACAGACTGATTACAGGCAGACTCCAATCCCTCCAAACCTATGTGACC
CAACAACTTATCAGGGCTGCTGAGATTAGGGCATCTGCCAACCTGGCTGCCACCAAGATGAGTGAGTGTG
TGCTGGGACAAAGCAAGAGGGTGGACTTCTGTGGCAAGGGCTACCACCTGATGAGTTTTCCACAGTCTGC
CCCTCATGGAGTGGTGTTCCTGCATGTGACCTATGTGCCTGCCCAGGAGAAGAACTTCACCACAGCCCCT
GCCATCTGCCATGATGGCAAGGCTCACTTTCCAAGGGAGGGAGTGTTTGTGAGCAATGGCACCCACTGGT
TTGTGACCCAGAGGAACTTCTATGAACCACAGATTATCACCACACACAACACCTTTGTGTCTGGCAACTG
TGATGTGGTGATTGGCATTGTGAACAACACAGTCTATGACCCACTCCAACCTGAACTGGACTCCTTCAAG
GAGGAACTGGACAAATACTTCAAGAACCACACCAGCCCTGATGTGGACCTGGGAGACATCTCTGGCATCA
ATGCCTCTGTGGTGAACATCCAGAAGGAGATTGACAGACTGAATGAGGTGGCTAAGAACCTGAATGAGTC
CCTGATTGACCTCCAAGAACTGGGCAAATATGAACAATACATCAAGTGGCCATGGTACATCTGGCTGGGC
TTCATTGCTGGACTGATTGCCATTGTGATGGTGACCATCATGCTGTGCTGCATGACCTCATGTTGCTCCT
GTCTTAAGGGGTGCTGCTCCTGCGGTTCCTGTTGCAAATTTGACGAGGACGACAGCGAACCGGTGCTTAA
GGGTGTGAAGCTGCATTACACCGGAGGCGATTACAAGGATGACGATGACAAGTGACGGCCGCCTGCAGGT
TAATTAAGATCTTTTTCCCTCTGCCAAAAATTATGGGGACATCATGAAGCCCCTTGAGCATCTGACTTCT
GGCTAATAAAGGAAATTTATTTTCATTGCAATAGTGTGTTGGAATTTTTTGTGTCTCTCACTCGGAAGGA
CATATGGGAGGGCAAATCATTTAAAACATCAGAATGAGTATTTGGTTTAGAGTTTGGCAACATATGCCCA
TATGCTGGCTGCCATGAACAAAGGTTGGCTATAAAGAGGTCATCAGTATATGAAACAGCCCCCTGCTGTC
CATTCCTTATTCCATAGAAAAGCCTTGACTTGAGGTTAGATTTTTTTTATATTTTGTTTTGTGTTATTTT
TTTCTTTAACATCCCTAAAATTTTCCTTACATGTTTTACTAGCCAGATTTTTCCTCCTCTCCTGACTACT
CCCAGTCATAGCTGTCCCTCTTCTCTTATGGAGATCCCTCGACCTGCAGCCCAAGCTTGGCGTAATCATG
GTCATAGCTGTTTCCTGTGTGAAATTGTTATCCGCTCACAATTCCACACAACATACGAGCCGGAAGCATA
AAGTGTAAAGCCTGGGGTGCCTAATGAGTGAGCTAACTCACATTAATTGCGTTGCGCTCACTGCCCGCTT
TCCAGTCGGGAAACCTGTCGTGCCAGCGGATCCGCATCTCAATTAGTCAGCAACCATAGTCCCGCCCCTA
ACTCCGCCCATCCCGCCCCTAACTCCGCCCAGTTCCGCCCATTCTCCGCCCCATGGCTGACTAATTTTTT
TTATTTATGCAGAGGCCGAGGCCGCCTCGGCCTCTGAGCTATTCCAGAAGTAGTGAGGAGGCTTTTTTGG
AGGCCTAGGCTTTTGCAAAAAGCTAACTTGTTTATTGCAGCTTATAATGGTTACAAATAAAGCAATAGCA
TCACAAATTTCACAAATAAAGCATTTTTTTCACTGCATTCTAGTTGTGGTTTGTCCAAACTCATCAATGT
ATCTTATCATGTCTGGATCCGCTGCATTAATGAATCGGCCAACGCGCGGGGAGAGGCGGTTTGCGTATTG
GGCGCTCTTCCGCTTCCTCGCTCACTGACTCGCTGCGCTCGGTCGTTCGGCTGCGGCGAGCGGTATCAGC
TCACTCAAAGGCGGTAATACGGTTATCCACAGAATCAGGGGATAACGCAGGAAAGAACATGTGAGCAAAA
GGCCAGCAAAAGGCCAGGAACCGTAAAAAGGCCGCGTTGCTGGCGTTTTTCCATAGGCTCCGCCCCCCTG
ACGAGCATCACAAAAATCGACGCTCAAGTCAGAGGTGGCGAAACCCGACAGGACTATAAAGATACCAGGC
GTTTCCCCCTGGAAGCTCCCTCGTGCGCTCTCCTGTTCCGACCCTGCCGCTTACCGGATACCTGTCCGCC
TTTCTCCCTTCGGGAAGCGTGGCGCTTTCTCATAGCTCACGCTGTAGGTATCTCAGTTCGGTGTAGGTCG
TTCGCTCCAAGCTGGGCTGTGTGCACGAACCCCCCGTTCAGCCCGACCGCTGCGCCTTATCCGGTAACTA
TCGTCTTGAGTCCAACCCGGTAAGACACGACTTATCGCCACTGGCAGCAGCCACTGGTAACAGGATTAGC
AGAGCGAGGTATGTAGGCGGTGCTACAGAGTTCTTGAAGTGGTGGCCTAACTACGGCTACACTAGAAGAA
CAGTATTTGGTATCTGCGCTCTGCTGAAGCCAGTTACCTTCGGAAAAAGAGTTGGTAGCTCTTGATCCGG
CAAACAAACCACCGCTGGTAGCGGTGGTTTTTTTGTTTGCAAGCAGCAGATTACGCGCAGAAAAAAAGGA
TCTCAAGAAGATCCTTTGATCTTTTCTACGGGGTCTGACGCTCAGTGGAACGAAAACTCACGTTAAGGGA
TTTTGGTCATGAGATTATCAAAAAGGATCTTCACCTAGATCCTTTTAAATTAAAAATGAAGTTTTAAATC
AATCTAAAGTATATATGAGTAAACTTGGTCTGACAGTTACCAATGCTTAATCAGTGAGGCACCTATCTCA
GCGATCTGTCTATTTCGTTCATCCATAGTTGCCTGACTCCCCGTCGTGTAGATAACTACGATACGGGAGG
GCTTACCATCTGGCCCCAGTGCTGCAATGATACCGCGAGACCCACGCTCACCGGCTCCAGATTTATCAGC
AATAAACCAGCCAGCCGGAAGGGCCGAGCGCAGAAGTGGTCCTGCAACTTTATCCGCCTCCATCCAGTCT
ATTAATTGTTGCCGGGAAGCTAGAGTAAGTAGTTCGCCAGTTAATAGTTTGCGCAACGTTGTTGCCATTG
CTACAGGCATCGTGGTGTCACGCTCGTCGTTTGGTATGGCTTCATTCAGCTCCGGTTCCCAACGATCAAG
GCGAGTTACATGATCCCCCATGTTGTGCAAAAAAGCGGTTAGCTCCTTCGGTCCTCCGATCGTTGTCAGA
AGTAAGTTGGCCGCAGTGTTATCACTCATGGTTATGGCAGCACTGCATAATTCTCTTACTGTCATGCCAT
CCGTAAGATGCTTTTCTGTGACTGGTGAGTACTCAACCAAGTCATTCTGAGAATAGTGTATGCGGCGACC
GAGTTGCTCTTGCCCGGCGTCAATACGGGATAATACCGCGCCACATAGCAGAACTTTAAAAGTGCTCATC
ATTGGAAAACGTTCTTCGGGGCGAAAACTCTCAAGGATCTTACCGCTGTTGAGATCCAGTTCGATGTAAC
CCACTCGTGCACCCAACTGATCTTCAGCATCTTTTACTTTCACCAGCGTTTCTGGGTGAGCAAAAACAGG
AAGGCAAAATGCCGCAAAAAAGGGAATAAGGGCGACACGGAAATGTTGAATACTCATACTCTTCCTTTTT
CAATATTATTGAAGCATTTATCAGGGTTATTGTCTCATGAGCGGATACATATTTGAATGTATTTAGAAAA
ATAAACAAATAGGGGTTCCGCGCACATTTCCCCGAAAAGTGCCACCTGG
