>Addgene plasmid #177093 | pCAGGS-S-B.1.1.7-FLAG | depositor partial sequence | sequence record 343168 | gene/insert
ATGGGCGGTAGGCGTGTACGGTGGGAGGTCTATATAAGCAGAGCTCGTTTAGTGAACCGTCAGATCGCCT
GGAGACGCCATCCACGCTGTTTTGACCTCCATAGAAGACACCGGGACCGATCCAGCCTCCGGACTGAGCT
CCTTAAGGTTAACTCTAGAGAATTCGGATCCATGTTTGTGTTCCTGGTGCTGCTGCCACTGGTGTCCAGC
CAGTGTGTGAACCTGACCACCAGGACCCAACTTCCTCCTGCCTACACCAACTCCTTCACCAGGGGAGTCT
ACTACCCTGACAAGGTGTTCAGGTCCTCTGTGCTGCACAGCACCCAGGACCTGTTCCTGCCATTCTTCAG
CAATGTGACCTGGTTCCATGCCATCTCTGGCACCAATGGCACCAAGAGGTTTGACAACCCTGTGCTGCCA
TTCAATGATGGAGTCTACTTTGCCAGCACAGAGAAGAGCAACATCATCAGGGGCTGGATTTTTGGCACCA
CCCTGGACAGCAAGACCCAGTCCCTGCTGATTGTGAACAATGCCACCAATGTGGTGATTAAGGTGTGTGA
GTTCCAGTTCTGTAATGACCCATTCCTGGGAGTCTACCACAAGAACAACAAGTCCTGGATGGAGTCTGAG
TTCAGGGTCTACTCCTCTGCCAACAACTGTACCTTTGAATATGTGAGCCAACCATTCCTGATGGACTTGG
AGGGCAAGCAGGGCAACTTCAAGAACCTGAGGGAGTTTGTGTTCAAGAACATTGATGGCTACTTCAAGAT
TTACAGCAAACACACACCAATCAACCTGGTGAGGGACCTGCCACAGGGCTTCTCTGCCTTGGAACCACTG
GTGGACCTGCCAATTGGCATCAACATCACCAGGTTCCAGACCCTGCTGGCTCTGCACAGGTCCTACCTGA
CACCTGGAGACTCCTCCTCTGGCTGGACAGCAGGAGCAGCAGCCTACTATGTGGGCTACCTCCAACCAAG
GACCTTCCTGCTGAAATACAATGAGAATGGCACCATCACAGATGCTGTGGACTGTGCCCTGGACCCACTG
TCTGAGACCAAGTGTACCCTGAAATCCTTCACAGTGGAGAAGGGCATCTACCAGACCAGCAACTTCAGGG
TCCAACCAACAGAGAGCATTGTGAGGTTTCCAAACATCACCAACCTGTGTCCATTTGGAGAGGTGTTCAA
TGCCACCAGGTTTGCCTCTGTCTATGCCTGGAACAGGAAGAGGATTAGCAACTGTGTGGCTGACTACTCT
GTGCTCTACAACTCTGCCTCCTTCAGCACCTTCAAGTGTTATGGAGTGAGCCCAACCAAACTGAATGACC
TGTGTTTCACCAATGTCTATGCTGACTCCTTTGTGATTAGGGGAGATGAGGTGAGACAGATTGCCCCTGG
ACAAACAGGCAAGATTGCTGACTACAACTACAAACTGCCTGATGACTTCACAGGCTGTGTGATTGCCTGG
AACAGCAACAACCTGGACAGCAAGGTGGGAGGCAACTACAACTACCTCTACAGACTGTTCAGGAAGAGCA
ACCTGAAACCATTTGAGAGGGACATCAGCACAGAGATTTACCAGGCTGGCAGCACACCATGTAATGGAGT
GGAGGGCTTCAACTGTTACTTTCCACTCCAATCCTATGGCTTCCAACCAACCTATGGAGTGGGCTACCAA
CCATACAGGGTGGTGGTGCTGTCCTTTGAACTGCTCCATGCCCCTGCCACAGTGTGTGGACCAAAGAAGA
GCACCAACCTGGTGAAGAACAAGTGTGTGAACTTCAACTTCAATGGACTGACAGGCACAGGAGTGCTGAC
AGAGAGCAACAAGAAGTTCCTGCCATTCCAACAGTTTGGCAGGGACATTGATGACACCACAGATGCTGTG
AGGGACCCACAGACCTTGGAGATTCTGGACATCACACCATGTTCCTTTGGAGGAGTGTCTGTGATTACAC
CTGGCACCAACACCAGCAACCAGGTGGCTGTGCTCTACCAGGGTGTGAACTGTACTGAGGTGCCTGTGGC
TATCCATGCTGACCAACTTACACCAACCTGGAGGGTCTACAGCACAGGCAGCAATGTGTTCCAGACCAGG
GCTGGCTGTCTGATTGGAGCAGAGCATGTGAACAACTCCTATGAGTGTGACATCCCAATTGGAGCAGGCA
TCTGTGCCTCCTACCAGACCCAGACCAACAGCCATAGGAGGGCAAGGTCTGTGGCAAGCCAGAGCATCAT
TGCCTACACAATGAGTCTGGGAGCAGAGAACTCTGTGGCTTACAGCAACAACAGCATTGCCATCCCAATC
AACTTCACCATCTCTGTGACCACAGAGATTCTGCCTGTGAGTATGACCAAGACCTCTGTGGACTGTACAA
TGTATATCTGTGGAGACAGCACAGAGTGTAGCAACCTGCTGCTCCAATATGGCTCCTTCTGTACCCAACT
TAACAGGGCTCTGACAGGCATTGCTGTGGAACAGGACAAGAACACCCAGGAGGTGTTTGCCCAGGTGAAG
CAGATTTACAAGACACCTCCAATCAAGGACTTTGGAGGCTTCAACTTCAGCCAGATTCTGCCTGACCCAA
GCAAGCCAAGCAAGAGGTCCTTCATTGAGGACCTGCTGTTCAACAAGGTGACCCTGGCTGATGCTGGCTT
CATCAAGCAATATGGAGACTGTCTGGGAGACATTGCTGCCAGGGACCTGATTTGTGCCCAGAAGTTCAAT
GGACTGACAGTGCTGCCTCCACTGCTGACAGATGAGATGATTGCCCAATACACCTCTGCCCTGCTGGCTG
GCACCATCACCTCTGGCTGGACCTTTGGAGCAGGAGCAGCCCTCCAAATCCCATTTGCTATGCAGATGGC
TTACAGGTTCAATGGCATTGGAGTGACCCAGAATGTGCTCTATGAGAACCAGAAACTGATTGCCAACCAG
TTCAACTCTGCCATTGGCAAGATTCAGGACTCCCTGTCCAGCACAGCCTCTGCCCTGGGCAAACTCCAAG
ATGTGGTGAACCAGAATGCCCAGGCTCTGAACACCCTGGTGAAGCAACTTTCCAGCAACTTTGGAGCCAT
CTCCTCTGTGCTGAATGACATCCTGGCCAGACTGGACAAGGTGGAGGCTGAGGTCCAGATTGACAGACTG
ATTACAGGCAGACTCCAATCCCTCCAAACCTATGTGACCCAACAACTTATCAGGGCTGCTGAGATTAGGG
CATCTGCCAACCTGGCTGCCACCAAGATGAGTGAGTGTGTGCTGGGACAAAGCAAGAGGGTGGACTTCTG
TGGCAAGGGCTACCACCTGATGAGTTTTCCACAGTCTGCCCCTCATGGAGTGGTGTTCCTGCATGTGACC
TATGTGCCTGCCCAGGAGAAGAACTTCACCACAGCCCCTGCCATCTGCCATGATGGCAAGGCTCACTTTC
CAAGGGAGGGAGTGTTTGTGAGCAATGGCACCCACTGGTTTGTGACCCAGAGGAACTTCTATGAACCACA
GATTATCACCACACACAACACCTTTGTGTCTGGCAACTGTGATGTGGTGATTGGCATTGTGAACAACACA
GTCTATGACCCACTCCAACCTGAACTGGACTCCTTCAAGGAGGAACTGGACAAATACTTCAAGAACCACA
CCAGCCCTGATGTGGACCTGGGAGACATCTCTGGCATCAATGCCTCTGTGGTGAACATCCAGAAGGAGAT
TGACAGACTGAATGAGGTGGCTAAGAACCTGAATGAGTCCCTGATTGACCTCCAAGAACTGGGCAAATAT
GAACAATACATCAAGTGGCCATGGTACATCTGGCTGGGCTTCATTGCTGGACTGATTGCCATTGTGATGG
TGACCATCATGCTGTGCTGCATGACCTCATGTTGCTCCTGTCTTAAGGGGTGCTGCTCCTGCGGTTCCTG
TTGCAAATTTGACGAGGACGACAGCGAACCGGTGCTTAAGGGTGTGAAGCTGCATTACACCGGAGGCGAT
TACAAGGATGACGATGACAAGTGA
